Addgene plasmid #149238: pGBW-m4046879
Purpose: Bacterial expression plasmid for SARS-CoV-2 nsp2
Depositing lab: Ginkgo Bioworks & Benjie Chen. Depositing organization: Ginkgo Bioworks.
Backbone
  Vector backbone: ori-013 - marker | cmR
  Backbone size w/o insert (bp): 1462
  Vector type: Bacterial Expression
Growth in bacteria
  Bacterial resistance: Chloramphenicol, 25 μg/mL
  Growth temperature: 30°C
  Growth strain: DH5alpha
  Copy number: High Copy
Gene/Insert
  Gene/Insert name: SARS-CoV-2 nsp2
  Species: Escherichia coli str. K-12 substr. MG1655; Severe acute respiratory syndrome coronavirus 2
  Insert size (bp): 1907
  Mutation: wt
  Entrez Gene: ORF1ab (a.k.a. GU280_gp01)
  Promoter: Promoter | pT7 ; Operator | lacO ; RBS | T7_rbs ; Start Codon | ATG
  Tag / fusion protein: Cleavable TEV;6xHIS (C terminal on backbone)
  Cloning method: Unknown
Resource information
  A portion of this plasmid was derived from a plasmid made by: GinkgoBioworks
Depositor comments: NCBI Reference Sequence: YP_009725298.1
How to cite: pGBW-m4046879 was a gift from Ginkgo Bioworks & Benjie Chen (Addgene plasmid # 149238 ; http://n2t.net/addgene:149238 ; RRID:Addgene_149238)
