[The description below was written by a language model from this plasmid's Addgene catalogue record and pLannotate feature annotations shown in this document.]
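Description:
pGBW-m4046879 is a compact bacterial expression plasmid for producing SARS-CoV-2 non-structural protein 2 (nsp2) in E. coli. The sequenced record is about 3.6 kb and is built on a minimal synthetic backbone consisting of little more than a high-copy ColE1/pUC-type origin of replication and a chloramphenicol acetyltransferase (cat) gene driven by its own promoter, followed by a lambda t0 terminator. Selection is therefore by chloramphenicol, and the plasmid is maintained at high copy in standard cloning strains.

The expression cassette follows the familiar pET-style design. A T7 promoter is placed immediately upstream of a lac operator, so transcription requires T7 RNA polymerase and is held in check by lac repressor until it is relieved by IPTG or lactose. No lacI gene is annotated on the plasmid, so the repressor and the polymerase would presumably have to be supplied by the host. A strong ribosome binding site from T7 gene 10 precedes the ATG and the roughly 1.9 kb wild-type nsp2 coding sequence, which corresponds to a segment of the viral ORF1ab/replicase polyprotein. The automated annotation correctly flags this open reading frame as a fragment of the SARS-CoV-2 replicase polyprotein 1a, but the functional text attached to that hit describes nsp10 and does not apply to this insert. The catalogue entry lists a TEV-cleavable 6xHis tag at the C terminus, supplied by the backbone, which would allow nickel-affinity purification followed by tag removal. These tag elements are not separately annotated in the feature table. The construct is suited to inducible recombinant production of nsp2 for biochemical or structural studies.
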