Features (pLannotate 1.2.2; 8 found; start..end, strand, type, name):
      1..19      +  promoter       T7 promoter: promoter for bacteriophage T7 RNA polymerase
     20..44      +  protein_bind   lac operator: The lac repressor binds to the lac operator to inhibit transcription in E. coli. This inhibition can be relieved by adding lactose or isopropyl-β-D-thiogalactopyranoside (IPTG). lac repressor encoded by lacI
     59..81      +  RBS            RBS: efficient ribosome binding site from bacteriophage T7 gene 10 (Olins and Rangwala, 1989)
     92..1999    +  CDS            R1A_SARS2 (fragment): Experimental evidence at protein level: Swiss-Prot protein existence level 1. [Non-structural protein 10]: Plays a pivotal role in viral transcription by stimulating both nsp14 3'-5' exoribonuclease and nsp16 2'-O-methyltransferase activities. Therefore plays an essential role in viral mRNAs cap methylation. From Severe acute respiratory syndrome coronavirus 2 (2019-nCoV) (SARS-CoV-2).
   2159..2747    +  rep_origin     ori: high-copy-number ColE1/pMB1/pBR322/pUC origin of replication
   2755..2852    +  promoter       cat promoter: promoter of the E. coli cat gene encoding chloramphenicol acetyltransferase
   2853..3509    +  CDS            cat: CAT_ECOLX - Experimental evidence at protein level: Swiss-Prot protein existence level 1. This enzyme is an effector of chloramphenicol resistance in bacteria. From Escherichia coli. This protein is used as a marker in many commonly used cloning vectors, such as pACYC184.
   3583..3617    +  terminator     lambda t0 terminator: minimal transcription terminator from phage lambda (Scholtissek and Grosse, 1987)
>Addgene plasmid #149238 | pGBW-m4046879 | addgene full sequence | sequence record 357573 | Addgene NGS Result
TAATACGACTCACTATAGGGGAATTGTGAGCGGATAACAATTCCCCTCTAGAAATAATTTTGTTTAACTT
TAAGAAGGAGACTCTTCTATGTACACTCGCTATGTCGATAACAACTTCTGTGGCCCTGATGGCTACCCTC
TTGAGTGCATTAAAGACCTTCTAGCACGTGCTGGTAAAGCTTCATGCACTTTGTCCGAACAACTGGACTT
TATTGACACTAAGAGGGGTGTATACTGCTGCCGTGAACATGAGCATGAAATTGCTTGGTACACGGAACGT
TCTGAAAAGAGCTATGAATTGCAGACACCTTTTGAAATTAAATTGGCAAAGAAATTTGACACCTTCAATG
GGGAATGTCCAAATTTTGTATTTCCCTTAAATTCCATAATCAAGACTATTCAACCAAGGGTTGAAAAGAA
AAAGCTTGATGGCTTTATGGGTAGAATTCGATCTGTCTATCCAGTTGCGTCACCAAATGAATGCAACCAA
ATGTGCCTTTCAACTCTCATGAAGTGTGATCATTGTGGTGAAACTTCATGGCAGACGGGCGATTTTGTTA
AAGCCACTTGCGAATTTTGTGGCACTGAGAATTTGACTAAAGAAGGTGCCACTACTTGTGGTTACTTACC
CCAAAATGCTGTTGTTAAAATTTATTGTCCAGCATGTCACAATTCAGAAGTAGGACCTGAGCATAGTCTT
GCCGAATACCATAATGAATCTGGCTTGAAAACCATTCTTCGTAAGGGTGGTCGCACTATTGCCTTTGGAG
GCTGTGTGTTCTCTTATGTTGGTTGCCATAACAAGTGTGCCTATTGGGTTCCACGTGCTAGCGCTAACAT
AGGTTGTAACCATACAGGTGTTGTTGGAGAAGGTTCCGAAGGTCTTAATGACAACCTTCTTGAAATACTC
CAAAAAGAGAAAGTCAACATCAATATTGTTGGTGACTTTAAACTTAATGAAGAGATCGCCATTATTTTGG
CATCTTTTTCTGCTTCCACAAGTGCTTTTGTGGAAACTGTGAAAGGTTTGGATTATAAAGCATTCAAACA
AATTGTTGAATCCTGTGGTAATTTTAAAGTTACAAAAGGAAAAGCTAAAAAAGGTGCCTGGAATATTGGT
GAACAGAAATCAATACTGAGTCCTCTTTATGCATTTGCATCAGAGGCTGCTCGTGTTGTACGATCAATTT
TCTCCCGCACTCTTGAAACTGCTCAAAATTCTGTGCGTGTTTTACAGAAGGCCGCTATAACAATACTAGA
TGGAATTTCACAGTATTCACTGAGACTCATTGATGCTATGATGTTCACATCTGATTTGGCTACTAACAAT
CTAGTTGTAATGGCCTACATTACAGGTGGTGTTGTTCAGTTGACTTCGCAGTGGCTAACTAACATCTTTG
GCACTGTTTATGAAAAACTCAAACCCGTCCTTGATTGGCTTGAAGAGAAGTTTAAGGAAGGTGTAGAGTT
TCTTAGAGACGGTTGGGAAATTGTTAAATTTATCTCAACCTGTGCTTGTGAAATTGTCGGTGGACAAATT
GTCACCTGTGCAAAGGAAATTAAGGAGAGTGTTCAGACATTCTTTAAGCTTGTAAATAAATTTTTGGCTT
TGTGTGCTGACTCTATCATTATTGGTGGAGCTAAACTTAAAGCCTTGAATTTAGGTGAAACATTTGTCAC
GCACTCAAAGGGATTGTACAGAAAGTGTGTTAAATCCAGAGAAGAAACTGGCCTACTCATGCCTCTAAAA
GCCCCAAAAGAAATTATCTTCTTAGAGGGAGAAACACTTCCCACAGAAGTGTTAACAGAGGAAGTTGTCT
TGAAAACTGGTGATTTACAACCATTAGAACAACCTACTAGTGAAGCTGTTGAAGCTCCATTGGTTGGTAC
ACCAGTTTGTATTAACGGGCTTATGTTGCTCGAAATCAAAGACACAGAAAAGTACTGTGCCCTTGCACCT
AATATGATGGTAACAAACAATACCTTCACACTCAAAGGCGAGAACCTGTACTTTCAAAGCCACCATCATC
ACCATCATTAACCGGCTTATCGGTCAGTTTCACCTGATTTACGTAAAAACCCGCTTCGGCGGGTTTTTGC
TTTTGGAGGGGCAGAAAGATGAATGACTGTCCACGACGCTATACCCAAAAGAAAAAGCTTGAGATCCTTT
TTTTCTGCGCGTAATCTGCTGCTTGCAAACAAAAAAACCACCGCTACCAGCGGTGGTTTGTTTGCCGGAT
CAAGAGCTACCAACTCTTTTTCCGAAGGTAACTGGCTTCAGCAGAGCGCAGATACCAAATACTGTTCTTC
TAGTGTAGCCGTAGTTAGGCCACCACTTCAAGAACTCTGTAGCACCGCCTACATACCTCGCTCTGCTAAT
CCTGTTACCAGTGGCTGCTGCCAGTGGCGATAAGTCGTGTCTTACCGGGTTGGACTCAAGACGATAGTTA
CCGGATAAGGCGCAGCGGTCGGGCTGAACGGGGGGTTCGTGCACACAGCCCAGCTTGGAGCGAACGACCT
ACACCGAACTGAGATACCTACAGCGTGAGCTATGAGAAAGCGCCACGCTTCCCGAAGGGAGAAAGGCGGA
CAGGTATCCGGTAAGCGGCAGGGTCGGAACAGGAGAGCGCACGAGGGAGCTTCCAGGGGGAAACGCCTGG
TATCTTTATAGTCCTGTCGGGTTTCGCCACCTCTGACTTGAGCGTCGATTTTTGTGATGCTCGTCAGGGG
GGCGGAGCCTATGGAAATTGATCGGGCACGTAAGAGGTTCCAACTTTCACCATAATGAAATAAGATCACT
ACCGGGCGTATTTTTTGAGTTATCGAGATTTTCAGGAGCTAAGGAAGCTAAAATGGAGAAAAAAATCACT
GGATATACCACCGTTGATATATCCCAATGGCATCGTAAAGAACATTTTGAGGCATTTCAGTCAGTTGCTC
AATGTACCTATAACCAGACCGTTCAGCTGGATATTACGGCCTTTTTAAAGACCGTAAAGAAAAATAAGCA
CAAGTTTTATCCGGCCTTTATTCACATTCTTGCCCGCCTGATGAATGCTCATCCGGAATTTCGTATGGCA
ATGAAAGACGGTGAGCTGGTGATATGGGATAGTGTTCACCCTTGTTACACCGTTTTCCATGAGCAAACTG
AAACGTTTTCATCGCTCTGGAGTGAATACCACGACGATTTCCGGCAGTTTCTACACATATATTCGCAAGA
TGTGGCGTGTTACGGTGAAAACCTGGCCTATTTCCCTAAAGGGTTTATTGAGAATATGTTTTTCGTTTCA
GCCAATCCCTGGGTGAGTTTCACCAGTTTTGATTTAAACGTGGCCAATATGGACAACTTCTTCGCCCCCG
TTTTCACCATGGGCAAATATTATACGCAAGGCGACAAGGTGCTGATGCCGCTGGCGATTCAGGTTCATCA
TGCCGTTTGTGATGGCTTCCATGTCGGCAGAATGCTTAATGAATTACAACAGTACTGCGATGAGTGGCAG
GGCGGGGCGTAATTTGATATCGAGCTCGCTTGGACTCCTGTTGATAGATCCAGTAATGACCTCAGAACTC
CATCTGGATTTGTTCAGAACGCTCGGTTGCCGCCGGGCGTTTTTTATTGGTCATCGATCTCGATCCCGCG
AAAT
